Addgene plasmid #34939: pCS2+8NmCherry-ABCB1a
Depositing lab: Amro Hamdoun. Depositing organization: University of California, San Diego (UCSD). Publication: Localization and Substrate Selectivity of Sea Urchin Multidrug (MDR) Efflux Transporters. Gokirmak T, Campanale JP, Shipp LE, Moy GW, Tao H, Hamdoun A. J Biol Chem. 2012 Nov 2. 10.1074/jbc.M112.424879 PubMed 23124201.
Backbone
  Vector backbone: pCS2+8NmCherry
  Backbone manufacturer: Gokirmak et al., 2012
  Backbone size w/o insert (bp): 4851
  Vector type: Mammalian Expression ; Sea urchin, zebrafish, Xenopus
Growth in bacteria
  Bacterial resistance: Ampicillin, 100 μg/mL
  Growth temperature: 37°C
  Growth strain: DH10B
  Copy number: High Copy
Gene/Insert
  Gene/Insert name: ABCB1a (alt names: P-gp; MDR1)
  Species: Strongylocentrotus purpuratus
  Insert size (bp): 3984
  Promoter: SP6
  Tag / fusion protein: mCherry (N terminal on backbone)
  Cloning method: Restriction Enzyme; 5′ cloning site FseI (not destroyed); 3′ cloning site XhoI (not destroyed)
  Sequencing primers: 5′ CTTGAAGCTGTCCTTCCCCGA; 3′ TGTTGTTAACTTGTTTATTGCAGCT
Terms and licenses: Academic/Nonprofit Terms; Industry Terms: Not Available to Industry
How to cite: pCS2+8NmCherry-ABCB1a was a gift from Amro Hamdoun (Addgene plasmid # 34939 ; http://n2t.net/addgene:34939 ; RRID:Addgene_34939)
