[The description below was written by a language model from this plasmid's Addgene catalogue record.]
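Description:
pCS2+8NmCherry-ABCB1a is an expression plasmid built on pCS2+8NmCherry, a derivative of the pCS2+ family of vectors. It is catalogued for mammalian expression and for use in sea urchin, zebrafish and Xenopus. It is maintained in E. coli as a high-copy plasmid under ampicillin selection. The backbone is recorded as 4851 bp without insert. No feature table accompanies the record, so elements such as the replication origin, any eukaryotic promoter and the polyadenylation signal are not itemised here.

The payload is a 3984 bp insert encoding ABCB1a (also called P-gp or MDR1) from the purple sea urchin Strongylocentrotus purpuratus. ABCB1a is an ATP-binding cassette efflux transporter of the multidrug resistance class. It was cloned between FseI and XhoI sites, both of which remain intact, so that it sits downstream of an mCherry coding sequence supplied by the backbone. The product is therefore an N-terminally mCherry-tagged transporter. The listed promoter is SP6, a bacteriophage promoter used for in vitro transcription. This suits vectors of this type, which commonly serve as templates for synthetic mRNA that is then introduced into eggs or embryos of the listed organisms.

The associated publication concerns the localization and substrate selectivity of sea urchin multidrug efflux transporters. Consistent with that work, the red fluorescent fusion allows the subcellular distribution of ABCB1a to be visualised in live cells or embryos. Overexpression of the tagged protein can also support assays of its efflux activity toward candidate substrates.
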