>Addgene plasmid #34939 | pCS2+8NmCherry-ABCB1a | depositor partial sequence | sequence record 42904 | pCS2+8NmCherry-ABCB1a sequence 5760 bps
ATCGATTGATGGTGAGCAAGGGCGAGGAGGATAACATGGCCATCATCAAGGAGTTCATGCGCTTCAAGGT
GCACATGGAGGGCTCCGTGAACGGCCACGAGTTCGAGATCGAGGGCGAGGGCGAGGGCCGCCCCTACGAG
GGCACCCAGACCGCCAAGCTGAAGGTGACCAAGGGTGGCCCCCTGCCCTTCGCCTGGGACATCCTGTCCC
CTCAGTTCATGTACGGCTCCAAGGCCTACGTGAAGCACCCCGCCGACATCCCCGACTACTTGAAGCTGTC
CTTCCCCGAGGGCTTCAAGTGGGAGCGCGTGATGAACTTCGAGGACGGCGGCGTGGTGACCGTGACCCAG
GACTCCTCCCTGCAGGACGGCGAGTTCATCTACAAGGTGAAGCTGCGCGGCACCAACTTCCCCTCCGACG
GCCCCGTAATGCAGAAGAAGACCATGGGCTGGGAGGCCTCCTCCGAGCGGATGTACCCCGAGGACGGCGC
CCTGAAGGGCGAGATCAAGCAGAGGCTGAAGCTGAAGGACGGCGGCCACTACGACGCTGAGGTCAAGACC
ACCTACAAGGCCAAGAAGCCCGTGCAGCTGCCCGGCGCCTACAACGTCAACATCAAGTTGGACATCACCT
CCCACAACGAGGACTACACCATCGTGGAACAGTACGAACGCGCCGAGGGCCGCCACTCCACCGGCGGCAT
GGACGAGCTGTACAAGGAATTCGGAGCCGGCGCGCCATTAATTAAAGGCCGGCCAATGGTAGAGGGTGAC
CCACCTGCTGTGGGTTTCTCCAATGGCAATGGAACAGTGCAGATGAATGGAAATGGAGCTAGCTTTGATG
GACCAGCCGTGATCGATGTGTCGCCTATACATGAGGACGCTCCTTCTGCTAAGCATGCGAGAGACTCTCC
TCCCCCTGCCTACAGTGATGTCAGTGGAACGAAGGAACAGGGAAATGGAGGATCTGTGGAAGGAGAGGGT
GGAGAGAAGGAAGACAAGAAAGAGACAAAAGTAGTGGGCACGTTTGAAGTGTTTCGCTTTGCAACTGGTC
TAGACGTCGTGTTCATTCTGCTAGCTCTTGTGATCTCTCTCTGCCATGGTGTGGCCTTGCCTGCCGTTCT
TCTTCTATTTGGAGAAGTCACAGATTCTTTCATCACCACAGCCTCCGTGAACGTGACAGACAATTTGGCA
GCCTTTGAGGAATCGGTGGACAGTATTATAACTTTCTCCATCTACTATTCCTACCTGGGTTGTGGAGTAC
TCGCCCTGGCTTACTTTCAGGTGGTGCTGTGGGACGTGGCAGCCGAGAGACAGATTCACAAAGTGAGGCT
TCGGTTTTTCCATGCCATCCTCCGTCAAGAGATTGCCTGGTTTGATGTCCATAAAGGCGGCGAACTCAAC
ACAAGGCTTGCAGATGACATTGACAAGATCCGCAATGGCATTGGAGACAAGCTTGGCATCATGCTGCAGT
ACACGGCCACGTTCGTTGCTGGCATCACCATCGGCTTCGTGAAGAGCTGGAAGCTCACCCTTGTCATCCT
GGCAGTCTCTCTGATACTAATTGTACCCCTGGTGGGATCTACATCCGTGATTATCCAGCGGATGACCAAG
CAAGCCCTGGATGCCTATGCTAAGGCAGGGGCGATCGCGGGTGAGGTCTTCTCAGGCATAAGGACTGTGG
TCGCATTCAACGGGGAGGAGAAGGAGATGGTCAGGTACTCCAGCAACTTGGACCAAGCTAAATCAAAGAC
GGTCAAAAAGGATTTTGCCACACTACTTGCCCAGGGCTTCCTTTTCTTCTCCATGTTCTCCAGCTATGCC
ATTGCCTTCTGGTATGGCACAGTTCTGTATTTAGATAATGAAATTACACCTGGAGATATCCTAACGACAT
TCCTTGCTGTGCTCTTTGGTGCGTTTGCCATTGGCCAAGCGGGTCCGAACTACAGTGACTTCACAACAGC
TCGGGCGGCTGCATCTAGCATCTGGGAAGTCATAGACCAGATCCCTACCATCGACTGCTTCTCGACCGAC
GGAAAGAAGGAGAAGATTACCGGACAGGTGACCTTTGAAGGGGTCCATTTCTCGTACCCGTCCAGAGCAT
CGGTCAAGGTGCTCAATGGGATCAACCTGAAGGTGGACGTTGGGAAGACGGTGGCCATGGTCGGCAGCAG
TGGATGCGGGAAGAGCACCTGCATCCAGCTCATTCAGAGGTTCTATGATGTTGCTGAAGGCAGCATCAAA
ATTGACGGCATTGACATCCGTGACCTCAACGTGAGCTGGCTTCGAGATCACATCGGTGTCGTGAGCCAGG
AACCCATCCTGTTTGCCACCACGATCGAGGAGAACATCCGCTATGGACGTCTTGACGTCACCCAGGCAGA
GATTGAGAAAGCCGCCGAGGAAGCCAACGCCCATGACTTCATCTCCAAACTTCCAGAGGGTTACTCCACA
TTGGTTGGAGAGCGAGGAGCTCAGCTGTCTGGTGGTCAGAAGCAGAGGATAGCCATTGCCAGGGCACTGG
TCAGGAACCCTACAATCCTACTCCTGGACGAAGCCACATCGGCTCTAGACACGGAGAGTGAGGCTACCGT
TCAACTCGCCCTCGAAAAGGCCCAGCACGGTCGAACCACCCTCGTCATCGCTCACCGTCTCTCAACCATC
TTCAACTCTGACCTCATCTGCGCTTTCAAGGAGGGCGTCATCTCCGAGCAGGGCACCCATGAAGAGCTGA
TGAAGAACGAGGGCGGTGTTTATCACACGCTCGTCATGAAGCAGGGCATGAAGAAAGAGGAGGAGGAGAA
GAAAGAGAACGAGGTTCCGCTCGATGATGATGATGACGAAGAGGATGATAGCCAAGGTGAGAAGGTCTAC
AGAGCAGGCTCTGGAAAGAAGAAGCTGACACGAGTGCTATCACGGACACAGTCACAGATGTCTGGAGATG
AAGAAAAACAGGATGAAGACGAGTACGAGAAGGAGCTTGAGAAGCATTTCAGCATGATGCGAGTCTGGAA
GCTGAACACCCCAGAGTGTGGTTTCATCCTCCTGGGATGCATCGGGGCCGCAATCAATGGGGCCGTCCAG
CCTGGATTCGCCGTCGTCTTCAGTAAAATTCTTGGGGCTTACAGCATTACAGATAGAGCTGCCCTCTTTG
ATGAAGTGACTATATACTGTGTTCTGTTTGCTGCCCTTGGTCTACTCTCCTTACTCGCCAGTATCATACA
GGGTGTTGGATTTGGCAAGTCGGGAGGTGAGCTGACACTGAGGCTTCGTAACATGATGTTTAGAGCTATC
CTCAGACAGAACATTTCTTTCTTTGATGACAAGAGGAATGGAACCGGTGCCTTGACAACTAAATTGGCGA
CGGATGTCTCTCTTATACAAGGGGTGACTGGAGTAAGACTTGGTATGATCTTTGAAGTGCTCTTCAACAT
CGGTGTTGGTATCGTGATCTCGTTCGTCTACAGCTGGCAGATCGCTTGTCTCCTTCTCTTTGCCTTCCTC
CCCATCCTGTCCTTGGCCGTATGATTGGGTTGGAAGATCCTCCAGGGTAACTCCATCGGAACAGCCGGTA
GCCAGGCTGAGGTTGGGAAGCTTGTCTCCGAGTGTATTGAGAACATACGTACCGTTCAGTCCCTCAACCG
AGGACAGACCTTCCATCTGAAGTACTGTGAACTCCAGAACCCTCCGTACAAACAAGGGATCAAGGGAGCT
TTCGCCGCCGGTCTTGCGTTCGGCTTCTCTCAAGCTACCATCTTCTTTGCATACTCAGCTACTTTCCGGC
TTGGTGCCCACCTTGTGGGTACTGGAGACCTCACCTTCCCTGATGTTTTCCTGTCTTTCTCTGCCTTGAT
GTTTGGTGCCTTTGGTCTCGGTCGCGCTGCAGGATCTGTGCCAGACTTCTCCAAGGCTAAGGTGGCAACA
GGAGAGCTCTTCTATTTGGTCGACCGTAGTCCAGACATTGACACTTTCAGCGATGACGGGGAGAAACCGG
CGAGCTACGGTGGATCGGTGAGCCTCAACAACGTTCGGTTCCGCTACCCGACCCGTCCTGATGTCCCTGT
CCTGAGGGGGCTGTCCGTCTCGGTGGACCCTGGCGAGACCCTGGCTTTGGTCGGCAGCAGCGGTTGCGGC
AAGAGCACCACCATCCAGCTGATGGAGCGCTTCTATGACCCTCACTCAGGGACTGTGATGTTTGACTCCC
ACGATGCCTCGCTGCTCAACACTCGCTGGCAGCGCGCCCAGGTGGGCCTCGTATCCCAAGAACCCTGCCT
CTTCGACATGTCCATCGCAGAGAACATCAAGTACGGCGACAACTCTCGGGAAGTCTCCATCGAAGACTGC
ATCGAAGCGGCCAAAAAGTCCAACATCCATGACTTTGTGGACTCTCTTCCCATGAAATACGACACCAACG
TTGGATCCAAGGGCACCCAGCTGTCCGGCGGTCAGAAGCAGAGGATAGCCATTGCCAGGGCACTGGTCAG
GAACCCCAAGGTCCTGCTCCTGGATGAAGCCACATCGGCCTTGGACACTGAAAGCGAAAGGGTTGTACAA
GATGCCCTGGATGAAGCCAAGAAGGGCCGGACCTGCATCACCATCGCCCATCGCCTCTCAACCATCCACA
ATGCAGAGAAGATCGCTGTCATCCGAGAAGGAAAGCTCGCCGAGTTTGGCAAGCATGAAGAGCTGATGGC
TATGAAGCAGCAATATTATTCCCTCTACACTGCCCAGTCTATGCAGCATTAACTCGAGCCTCTAGAACTA
TAGTGAGTCGTATTACGTAGATCCAGACATGATAAGATACATTGATGAGTTTGGACAAACCACAACTAGA
ATGCAGTGAAAAAAATGCTTTATTTGTGAAATTTGTGATGCTATTGCTTTATTTGTAACCATTATAAGCT
GCAATAAACAAGTTAACAACAACAATTGCATTCATTTTATGTTTCAGGTTCAGGGGGAGGTGTGGGAGGT
TTTTTAATTCGCGGCCGCGGCGCCAATGCATTGGGCCCGGTACCCAGCTTTTGTTCCCTTTAGTGAGGGT
TAATTGCGCGCTTGGCGTAATCATGGTCATAGCTGTTTCCTGTGTGAAATTGTTATCCGCTCACAATTCC
ACACAACATACGAGCCGGGAGCATAAAGTGTAAAGCCTGGGGTGCCTAATGAGTGAGCTAACTCACATTA
ATTGCGTTGCGCTCACTGCCCGCTTTCCAGTCGGGAAACCTGTCGTGCCAGCTGCATTAATGAATCGGCC
AACGCGCGGGGAGAGGCGGTTTGCGTATTGGGCGCTCTTCCGCTTCCTCGCTCACTGACTCGCTGCGCTC
GGTCGTTCGGCTGCGGCGAGCGGTATCAGCTCACTCAAAGGCGGTAATACGGTTATCCACAGAATCAGGG
GATAACGCAGGAAAGAACATGTGAGCAAAAGGCCAGCAAAAGGCCAGGAACCGTAAAAAGGCCGCGTTGC
TGGCGTTTTTCCATAGGCTCCGCCCCCCTGACGAGCATCACAAAAATCGACGCTCAAGTCAGAGGTGGCG
AAACCCGACAGGACTATAAAGATACCAGGCGTTTCCCCCTGGAAGCTCCCTCGTGCGCTCTCCTGTTCCG
ACCCTGCCGCTTACCGGATACCTGTCCGCCTTTCTCCCTTCGGGAAGCGTGGCGCTTTCTCATAGCTCAC
GCTGTAGGTATCTCAGTTCGGTGTAGGTCGTTCGCTCCAAGCTGGGCTGTGTGCACGAACCCCCCGTTCA
GCCCGACCGCTGCGCCTTAT
