>Addgene plasmid #34939 | pCS2+8NmCherry-ABCB1a | addgene partial sequence | sequence record 45222 | CMV_fwd
GGAACCGCCATTCTGCCTGGGGACGTCGGAGCAAGCTTGATTTAGGTGACACTATAGAATACAAGCTACT
TGTTCTTTTTGCAGGATCCACTAGTCATCGATTGATGGTGAGCAAGGGCGAGGAGGATAACATGGCCATC
ATCAAGGAGTTCATGCGCTTCAAGGTGCACATGGAGGGCTCCGTGAACGGCCACGAGTTCGAGATCGAGG
GCGAGGGCGAGGGCCGCCCCTACGAGGGCACCCAGACCGCCAAGCTGAAGGTGACCAAGGGTGGCCCCCT
GCCCTTCGCCTGGGACATCCTGTCCCCTCAGTTCATGTACGGCTCCAAGGCCTACGTGAAGCACCCCGCC
GACATCCCCGACTACTTGAAGCTGTCCTTCCCCGAGGGCTTCAAGTGGGAGCGCGTGATGAACTTCGAGG
ACGGCGGCGTGGTGACCGTGACCCAGGACTCCTCCCTGCAGGACGGCGAGTTCATCTACAAGGTGAAGCT
GCGCGGCACCAACTTCCCCTCCGACGGCCCCGTAATGCAGAAGAAGACCATGGGCTGGGAGGCCTCCTCC
GAGCGGATGTACCCCGAGGACGGCGCCCTGAAGGGCGAGATCAAGCAGAGGCTGAAGCTGAAGGACGGCG
GCCACTACGACGCTGAGGTCAAGACCACCTACAAGGCCAAGAAGCCCGTGCAGCTGCCCGGCGCCTACAA
CGTCAACATCAAGTTGGACATCACCTCCCACAACGAGGACTACACCATCGTGGAACAGTACGAACGCGCC
GAGGGCCGCCACTCCACCGGCGGCATGGACGAGCTGTAC
