>Addgene plasmid #34939 | pCS2+8NmCherry-ABCB1a | addgene partial sequence | sequence record 46424 | EBV_rev
TTCTAGAGGCTCGAGTTAATGCTGCATAGACTGGGCAGTGTAGAGGGAATAATATTGCTGCTTCATAGCC
ATCAGCTCTTCATGCTTGCCAAACTCGGCGAGCTTTCCTTCTCGGATGACAGCGATCTTCTCTGCATTGT
GGATGGTTGAGAGGCGATGGGCGATGGTGATGCAGGTCCGGCCCTTCTTGGCTTCATCCAGGGCATCTTG
TACAACCCTTTCGCTTTCAGTGTCCAAGGCCGATGTGGCTTCATCCAGGAGCAGGACCTTGGGGTTCCTG
ACCAGTGCCCTGGCAATGGCTATCCTCTGCTTCTGACCGCCGGACAGCTGGGTGCCCTTGGATCCAACGT
TGGTGTCGTATTTCATGGGAAGAGAGTCCACAAAGTCATGGATGTTGGACTTTTTGGCCGCTTCGATGCA
GTCTTCGATGGAGACTTCCCGAGAGTTGTCGCCGTACTTGATGTTCTCTGCGATGGACATGTCGAAGAGG
CAGGGTTCTTGGGATACGAGGCCCACCTGGGCGCGCTGCCAGCGAGTGTTGAGCAGCGAGGCATCGTGGG
AGTCAAACATCACAGTCCCTGAGTGAGGGTCATAGAAGCGCTCCATCAGCTGGATGGTGGTGCTCTTGCC
GCAACCGCTGCTGCCGACCAAAGCCAGGGTCTCGCCAGGGTCCACCGAGACGGACAGCCCCCTCAGGACA
GGGACATCAGGACGGGTCGGGTAGCGGAACCGAACGTTGTTGAGGCTCACCGATCCACCGTAGCTCGCCG
